>Addgene plasmid #82906 | pDONR223_EGFR_p.L858R | addgene full sequence | sequence record 161719 | Addgene NGS Result
GGCAGTTCCCTACTCTCGCGTTAACGCTAGCATGGATGTTTTCCCAGTCACGACGTTGTAAAACGACGGC
CAGTCTTAAGCTCGGGCCCCAAATAATGATTTTATTTTGACTGATAGTGACCTGTTCGTTGCAACAAATT
GATGAGCAATGCTTTTTTATAATGCCAACTTTGTACAAAAAAGTTGGCATGCGACCCTCCGGGACGGCCG
GGGCAGCGCTCCTGGCGCTGCTGGCTGCGCTCTGCCCGGCGAGTCGGGCTCTGGAGGAAAAGAAAGTTTG
CCAAGGCACGAGTAACAAGCTCACGCAGTTGGGCACTTTTGAAGATCATTTTCTCAGCCTCCAGAGGATG
TTCAATAACTGTGAGGTGGTCCTTGGGAATTTGGAAATTACCTATGTGCAGAGGAATTATGATCTTTCCT
TCTTAAAGACCATCCAGGAGGTGGCTGGTTATGTCCTCATTGCCCTCAACACAGTGGAGCGAATTCCTTT
GGAAAACCTGCAGATCATCAGAGGAAATATGTACTACGAAAATTCCTATGCCTTAGCAGTCTTATCTAAC
TATGATGCAAATAAAACCGGACTGAAGGAGCTGCCCATGAGAAATTTACAGGAAATCCTGCATGGCGCCG
TGCGGTTCAGCAACAACCCTGCCCTGTGCAACGTGGAGAGCATCCAGTGGCGGGACATAGTCAGCAGTGA
CTTTCTCAGCAACATGTCGATGGACTTCCAGAACCACCTGGGCAGCTGCCAAAAGTGTGATCCAAGCTGT
CCCAATGGGAGCTGCTGGGGTGCAGGAGAGGAGAACTGCCAGAAACTGACCAAAATCATCTGTGCCCAGC
AGTGCTCCGGGCGCTGCCGTGGCAAGTCCCCCAGTGACTGCTGCCACAACCAGTGTGCTGCAGGCTGCAC
AGGCCCCCGGGAGAGCGACTGCCTGGTCTGCCGCAAATTCCGAGACGAAGCCACGTGCAAGGACACCTGC
CCCCCACTCATGCTCTACAACCCCACCACGTACCAGATGGATGTGAACCCCGAGGGCAAATACAGCTTTG
GTGCCACCTGCGTGAAGAAGTGTCCCCGTAATTATGTGGTGACAGATCACGGCTCGTGCGTCCGAGCCTG
TGGGGCCGACAGCTATGAGATGGAGGAAGACGGCGTCCGCAAGTGTAAGAAGTGCGAAGGGCCTTGCCGC
AAAGTGTGTAACGGAATAGGTATTGGTGAATTTAAAGACTCACTCTCCATAAATGCTACGAATATTAAAC
ACTTCAAAAACTGCACCTCCATCAGTGGCGATCTCCACATCCTGCCGGTGGCATTTAGGGGTGACTCCTT
CACACATACTCCTCCTCTGGATCCACAGGAACTGGATATTCTGAAAACCGTAAAGGAAATCACAGGGTTT
TTGCTGATTCAGGCTTGGCCTGAAAACAGGACGGACCTCCATGCCTTTGAGAACCTAGAAATCATACGCG
GCAGGACCAAGCAACATGGTCAGTTTTCTCTTGCAGTCGTCAGCCTGAACATAACATCCTTGGGATTACG
CTCCCTCAAGGAGATAAGTGATGGAGATGTGATAATTTCAGGAAACAAAAATTTGTGCTATGCAAATACA
ATAAACTGGAAAAAACTGTTTGGGACCTCCGGTCAGAAAACCAAAATTATAAGCAACAGAGGTGAAAACA
GCTGCAAGGCCACAGGCCAGGTCTGCCATGCCTTGTGCTCCCCCGAGGGCTGCTGGGGCCCGGAGCCCAG
GGACTGCGTCTCTTGCCGGAATGTCAGCCGAGGCAGGGAATGCGTGGACAAGTGCAACCTTCTGGAGGGT
GAGCCAAGGGAGTTTGTGGAGAACTCTGAGTGCATACAGTGCCACCCAGAGTGCCTGCCTCAGGCCATGA
ACATCACCTGCACAGGACGGGGACCAGACAACTGTATCCAGTGTGCCCACTACATTGACGGCCCCCACTG
CGTCAAGACCTGCCCGGCAGGAGTCATGGGAGAAAACAACACCCTGGTCTGGAAGTACGCAGACGCCGGC
CATGTGTGCCACCTGTGCCATCCAAACTGCACCTACGGATGCACTGGGCCAGGTCTTGAAGGCTGTCCAA
CGAATGGGCCTAAGATCCCGTCCATCGCCACTGGGATGGTGGGGGCCCTCCTCTTGCTGCTGGTGGTGGC
CCTGGGGATCGGCCTCTTCATGCGAAGGCGCCACATCGTTCGGAAGCGCACGCTGCGGAGGCTGCTGCAG
GAGAGGGAGCTTGTGGAGCCTCTTACACCCAGTGGAGAAGCTCCCAACCAAGCTCTCTTGAGGATCTTGA
AGGAAACTGAATTCAAAAAGATCAAAGTGCTGGGCTCCGGTGCGTTCGGCACGGTGTATAAGGGACTCTG
GATCCCAGAAGGTGAGAAAGTTAAAATTCCCGTCGCTATCAAGGAATTAAGAGAAGCAACATCTCCGAAA
GCCAACAAGGAAATCCTCGATGAAGCCTACGTGATGGCCAGCGTGGACAACCCCCACGTGTGCCGCCTGC
TGGGCATCTGCCTCACCTCCACCGTGCAACTCATCACGCAGCTCATGCCCTTCGGCTGCCTCCTGGACTA
TGTCCGGGAACACAAAGACAATATTGGCTCCCAGTACCTGCTCAACTGGTGTGTGCAGATCGCAAAGGGC
ATGAACTACTTGGAGGACCGTCGCTTGGTGCACCGCGACCTGGCAGCCAGGAACGTACTGGTGAAAACAC
CGCAGCATGTCAAGATCACAGATTTTGGGAGGGCCAAACTGCTGGGTGCGGAAGAGAAAGAATACCATGC
AGAAGGAGGCAAAGTGCCTATCAAGTGGATGGCATTGGAATCAATTTTACACAGAATCTATACCCACCAG
AGTGATGTCTGGAGCTACGGGGTGACCGTTTGGGAGTTGATGACCTTTGGATCCAAGCCATATGACGGAA
TCCCTGCCAGCGAGATCTCCTCCATCCTGGAGAAAGGAGAACGCCTCCCTCAGCCACCCATATGTACCAT
CGATGTCTACATGATCATGGTCAAGTGCTGGATGATAGACGCAGATAGTCGCCCAAAGTTCCGTGAGTTG
ATCATCGAATTCTCCAAAATGGCCCGAGACCCCCAGCGCTACCTTGTCATTCAGGGGGATGAAAGAATGC
ATTTGCCAAGTCCTACAGACTCCAACTTCTACCGTGCCCTGATGGATGAAGAAGACATGGACGACGTGGT
GGATGCCGACGAGTACCTCATCCCACAGCAGGGCTTCTTCAGCAGCCCCTCCACGTCACGGACTCCCCTC
CTGAGCTCTCTGAGTGCAACCAGCAACAATTCCACCGTGGCTTGCATTGATAGAAATGGGCTGCAAAGCT
GTCCCATCAAGGAAGACAGCTTCTTGCAGCGATACAGCTCAGACCCCACAGGCGCCTTGACTGAGGACAG
CATAGACGACACCTTCCTCCCAGTGCCTGAATACATAAACCAGTCCGTTCCCAAAAGGCCCGCTGGCTCT
GTGCAGAATCCTGTCTATCACAATCAGCCTCTGAACCCCGCGCCCAGCAGAGACCCACACTACCAGGACC
CCCACAGCACTGCAGTGGGCAACCCCGAGTATCTCAACACTGTCCAGCCCACCTGTGTCAACAGCACATT
CGACAGCCCTGCCCACTGGGCCCAGAAAGGCAGCCACCAAATTAGCCTGGACAACCCTGACTACCAGCAG
GACTTCTTTCCCAAGGAAGCCAAGCCAAATGGCATCTTTAAGGGCTCCACAGCTGAAAATGCAGAATACC
TAAGGGTCGCGCCACAAAGCAGTGAATTTATTGGAGCATGACCAACTTTCTTGTACAAAGTTGGCATTAT
AAGAAAGCATTGCTTATCAATTTGTTGCAACGAACAGGTCACTATCAGTCAAAATAAAATCATTATTTGC
CATCCAGCTGATATCCCCTATAGTGAGTCGTATTACATGGTCATAGCTGTTTCCTGGCAGCTCTGGCCCG
TGTCTCAAAATCTCTGATGTTACATTGCACAAGATAAAAATATATCATCATGCCTCCTCTAGACCAGCCA
GGACAGAAATGCCTCGACTTCGCTGCTACCCAAGGTTGCCGGGTGACGCACACCGTGGAAACGGATGAAG
GCACGAACCCAGTGGACATAAGCCTGTTCGGTTCGTAAGCTGTAATGCAAGTAGCGTATGCGCTCACGCA
ACTGGTCCAGAACCTTGACCGAACGCAGCGGTGGTAACGGCGCAGTGGCGGTTTTCATGGCTTGTTATGA
CTGTTTTTTTGGGGTACAGTCTATGCCTCGGGCATCCAAGCAGCAAGCGCGTTACGCCGTGGGTCGATGT
TTGATGTTATGGAGCAGCAACGATGTTACGCAGCAGGGCAGTCGCCCTAAAACAAAGTTAAACATTATGA
GGGAAGCGGTGATCGCCGAAGTATCGACTCAACTATCAGAGGTAGTTGGCGTCATCGAGCGCCATCTCGA
ACCGACGTTGCTGGCCGTACATTTGTACGGCTCCGCAGTGGATGGCGGCCTGAAGCCACACAGTGATATT
GATTTGCTGGTTACGGTGACCGTAAGGCTTGATGAAACAACGCGGCGAGCTTTGATCAACGACCTTTTGG
AAACTTCGGCTTCCCCTGGAGAGAGCGAGATTCTCCGCGCTGTAGAAGTCACCATTGTTGTGCACGACGA
CATCATTCCGTGGCGTTATCCAGCTAAGCGCGAACTGCAATTTGGAGAATGGCAGCGCAATGACATTCTT
GCAGGTATCTTCGAGCCAGCCACGATCGACATTGATCTGGCTATCTTGCTGACAAAAGCAAGAGAACATA
GCGTTGCCTTGGTAGGTCCAGCGGCGGAGGAACTCTTTGATCCGGTTCCTGAACAGGATCTATTTGAGGC
GCTAAATGAAACCTTAACGCTATGGAACTCGCCGCCCGACTGGGCTGGCGATGAGCGAAATGTAGTGCTT
ACGTTGTCCCGCATTTGGTACAGCGCAGTAACCGGCAAAATCGCGCCGAAGGATGTCGCTGCCGACTGGG
CAATGGAGCGCCTGCCGGCCCAGTATCAGCCCGTCATACTTGAAGCTAGACAGGCTTATCTTGGACAAGA
AGAAGATCGCTTGGCCTCGCGCGCAGATCAGTTGGAAGAATTTGTCCACTACGTGAAAGGCGAGATCACC
AAGGTAGTCGGCAAATAACCCTCGAGCCACCCATGACCAAAATCCCTTAACGTGAGTTACGCGTCGTTCC
ACTGAGCGTCAGACCCCGTAGAAAAGATCAAAGGATCTTCTTGAGATCCTTTTTTTCTGCGCGTAATCTG
CTGCTTGCAAACAAAAAAACCACCGCTACCAGCGGTGGTTTGTTTGCCGGATCAAGAGCTACCAACTCTT
TTTCCGAAGGTAACTGGCTTCAGCAGAGCGCAGATACCAAATACTGTTCTTCTAGTGTAGCCGTAGTTAG
GCCACCACTTCAAGAACTCTGTAGCACCGCCTACATACCTCGCTCTGCTAATCCTGTTACCAGTGGCTGC
TGCCAGTGGCGATAAGTCGTGTCTTACCGGGTTGGACTCAAGACGATAGTTACCGGATAAGGCGCAGCGG
TCGGGCTGAACGGGGGGTTCGTGCACACAGCCCAGCTTGGAGCGAACGACCTACACCGAACTGAGATACC
TACAGCGTGAGCTATGAGAAAGCGCCACGCTTCCCGAAGGGAGAAAGGCGGACAGGTATCCGGTAAGCGG
CAGGGTCGGAACAGGAGAGCGCACGAGGGAGCTTCCAGGGGGAAACGCCTGGTATCTTTATAGTCCTGTC
GGGTTTCGCCACCTCTGACTTGAGCGTCGATTTTTGTGATGCTCGTCAGGGGGGCGGAGCCTATGGAAAA
ACGCCAGCAACGCGGCCTTTTTACGGTTCCTGGCCTTTTGCTGGCCTTTTGCTCACATGTTCTTTCCTGC
GTTATCCCCTGATTCTGTGGATAACCGTATTACCGCCTTTGAGTGAGCTGATACCGCTCGCCGCAGCCGA
ACGACCGAGCGCAGCGAGTCAGTGAGCGAGGAAGCGGAAGAGCGCCCAATACGCAAACCGCCTCTCCCCG
CGCGTTGGCCGATTCATTAATGCAGCTGGCACGACAGGTTTCCCGACTGGAAAGCGGGCAGTGAGCGCAA
CGCAATTAATACGCGTACCGCTAGCCAGGAAGAGTTTGTAGAAACGCAAAAAGGCCATCCGTCAGGATGG
CCTTCTGCTTAGTTTGATGCCTGGCAGTTTATGGCGGGCGTCCTGCCCGCCACCCTCCGGGCCGTTGCTT
CACAACGTTCAAATCCGCTCCCGGCGGATTTGTCCTACTCAGGAGAGCGTTCACCGACAAACAACAGATA
AAACGAAAGGCCCAGTCTTCCGACTGAGCCTTTCGTTTTATTTGATGCCT
Features (pLannotate 1.2.2; 12 found; start..end, strand, type, name):
     38..74      -  CDS            lacZα (fragment): LacZα fragment of β-galactosidase; lacZ fragment
     91..186     +  protein_bind   attL3: mutant version of attL; recombination site for the Gateway® LR reaction LR Clonase™
    189..3821    +  CDS            EGFR: precursor of human epidermal growth factor receptor
   3823..3918    -  protein_bind   attL3: mutant version of attL; recombination site for the Gateway® LR reaction LR Clonase™
   3937..3955    -  promoter       T7 promoter: promoter for bacteriophage T7 RNA polymerase
   4145..4168    +  promoter       Pc promoter (fragment): intI1 (promoter lies within the coding sequence); class 1 integron promoter
   4344..4400    +  CDS            GmR (fragment): gentamycin acetyltransferase; aacC1; confers resistance to gentamycin
   4407..5198    +  CDS            SmR: aminoglycoside adenylyltransferase (Murphy, 1985); aadA; confers resistance to spectinomycin and streptomycin
   5291..5879    +  rep_origin     ori: high-copy-number ColE1/pMB1/pBR322/pUC origin of replication
   6062..6154    +  CDS            lacI (fragment): lac repressor; lacI; The lac repressor binds to the lac operator to inhibit transcription in E. coli. This inhibition can be relieved by adding lactose or isopropyl-β-D-thiogalactopyranoside (IPTG).
   6209..6236    -  terminator     rrnB T2 terminator: transcription terminator T2 from the E. coli rrnB gene
   6368..6411    +  terminator     rrnB T1 terminator: Escherichia coli rrnB; transcription terminator T1 from the E. coli rrnB gene
