[The description below was written by a language model from this plasmid's Addgene catalogue record and pLannotate feature annotations shown in this document.]
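Description:
pDONR223_EGFR_p.L858R is a Gateway entry clone built on the Invitrogen pDONR223 backbone, carrying the human epidermal growth factor receptor (EGFR) open reading frame with the L858R substitution. It belongs to the Target Accelerator Plasmid Collection, a set of wild-type and mutant cancer gene clones assembled for high-throughput phenotyping of somatic mutations found in lung cancer. The plasmid is about 6.4 kb. It is propagated in E. coli at high copy from a ColE1/pUC-type origin and selected with spectinomycin through the aadA (SmR) aminoglycoside adenylyltransferase gene. Fragments of an integron Pc promoter and a gentamicin resistance gene lie just upstream of this marker.

The EGFR coding sequence of roughly 3.6 kb is flanked on both sides by attL recombination sites, which the automated annotation labels as attL3 variants. These sites allow the insert to be moved by an LR Clonase reaction into any compatible Gateway destination vector. The record lists no promoter for the insert, so the plasmid is a shuttle and archival clone rather than an expression construct, and expression depends on the destination vector chosen. The depositor describes the clone as "closed", meaning a stop codon immediately follows the ORF. The protein will therefore be made with its native C-terminus and cannot be fused to a C-terminal tag supplied by a destination vector. Other backbone elements include rrnB T1 and T2 terminators upstream of the cassette, which insulate it from read-through transcription. A T7 promoter sits beside the downstream att site, and small lacZα and lacI remnants are also present. Typical use is transfer into lentiviral or other expression vectors for functional comparison of this EGFR mutant with the wild-type receptor.
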