Addgene plasmid #82906: pDONR223_EGFR_p.L858R
Purpose: Gateway Donor vector containing EGFR, part of the Target Accelerator Plasmid Collection.
Depositing lab: Jesse Boehm & Matthew Meyerson & David Root. Depositing organization: Broad Institute. Publication: High-throughput Phenotyping of Lung Cancer Somatic Mutations. Berger AH, Brooks AN, Wu X, Shrestha Y, Chouinard C, Piccioni F, Bagul M, Kamburov A, Imielinski M, Hogstrom L, Zhu C, Yang X, Pantel S, Sakai R, Watson J, Kaplan N, Campbell JD, Singh S, Root DE, Narayan R, Natoli T, Lahr DL, Tirosh I, Tamayo P, Getz G, Wong B, Doench J, Subramanian A, Golub TR, Meyerson M, Boehm JS. Cancer Cell. 2016 Aug 8;30(2):214-28. doi: 10.1016/j.ccell.2016.06.022. Epub 2016 Jul 28. PubMed 27478040.
Backbone
  Vector backbone: pDONR223
  Backbone manufacturer: Invitrogen
  Vector type: Gateway Entry vector
Growth in bacteria
  Bacterial resistance: Spectinomycin, 50 μg/mL
  Growth temperature: 37°C
  Growth strain: DH5alpha
  Copy number: High Copy
Gene/Insert
  Gene/Insert name: EGFR
  Species: H. sapiens (human)
  Mutation: L858R
  GenBank ID: NM_005228
  Entrez Gene: EGFR (a.k.a. ERBB, ERBB1, ERRP, HER1, NISBD2, NNCIS, PIG61, mENA)
  Promoter: None
  Cloning method: Gateway Cloning
  Sequencing primers: 5′ M13pUC-fwd; 3′ M13-Rev
Terms and licenses: Academic/Nonprofit Terms; Industry Terms: Not Available to Industry
Depositor comments: CLOSED (stop codon immediately follows insert)
How to cite: pDONR223_EGFR_p.L858R was a gift from Jesse Boehm & Matthew Meyerson & David Root (Addgene plasmid # 82906 ; http://n2t.net/addgene:82906 ; RRID:Addgene_82906)
