>Addgene plasmid #82906 | pDONR223_EGFR_p.L858R | depositor partial sequence | sequence record 157632 | Insert sequence
ATGCGACCCTCCGGGACGGCCGGGGCAGCGCTCCTGGCGCTGCTGGCTGCGCTCTGCCCGGCGAGTCGGG
CTCTGGAGGAAAAGAAAGTTTGCCAAGGCACGAGTAACAAGCTCACGCAGTTGGGCACTTTTGAAGATCA
TTTTCTCAGCCTCCAGAGGATGTTCAATAACTGTGAGGTGGTCCTTGGGAATTTGGAAATTACCTATGTG
CAGAGGAATTATGATCTTTCCTTCTTAAAGACCATCCAGGAGGTGGCTGGTTATGTCCTCATTGCCCTCA
ACACAGTGGAGCGAATTCCTTTGGAAAACCTGCAGATCATCAGAGGAAATATGTACTACGAAAATTCCTA
TGCCTTAGCAGTCTTATCTAACTATGATGCAAATAAAACCGGACTGAAGGAGCTGCCCATGAGAAATTTA
CAGGAAATCCTGCATGGCGCCGTGCGGTTCAGCAACAACCCTGCCCTGTGCAACGTGGAGAGCATCCAGT
GGCGGGACATAGTCAGCAGTGACTTTCTCAGCAACATGTCGATGGACTTCCAGAACCACCTGGGCAGCTG
CCAAAAGTGTGATCCAAGCTGTCCCAATGGGAGCTGCTGGGGTGCAGGAGAGGAGAACTGCCAGAAACTG
ACCAAAATCATCTGTGCCCAGCAGTGCTCCGGGCGCTGCCGTGGCAAGTCCCCCAGTGACTGCTGCCACA
ACCAGTGTGCTGCAGGCTGCACAGGCCCCCGGGAGAGCGACTGCCTGGTCTGCCGCAAATTCCGAGACGA
AGCCACGTGCAAGGACACCTGCCCCCCACTCATGCTCTACAACCCCACCACGTACCAGATGGATGTGAAC
CCCGAGGGCAAATACAGCTTTGGTGCCACCTGCGTGAAGAAGTGTCCCCGTAATTATGTGGTGACAGATC
ACGGCTCGTGCGTCCGAGCCTGTGGGGCCGACAGCTATGAGATGGAGGAAGACGGCGTCCGCAAGTGTAA
GAAGTGCGAAGGGCCTTGCCGCAAAGTGTGTAACGGAATAGGTATTGGTGAATTTAAAGACTCACTCTCC
ATAAATGCTACGAATATTAAACACTTCAAAAACTGCACCTCCATCAGTGGCGATCTCCACATCCTGCCGG
TGGCATTTAGGGGTGACTCCTTCACACATACTCCTCCTCTGGATCCACAGGAACTGGATATTCTGAAAAC
CGTAAAGGAAATCACAGGGTTTTTGCTGATTCAGGCTTGGCCTGAAAACAGGACGGACCTCCATGCCTTT
GAGAACCTAGAAATCATACGCGGCAGGACCAAGCAACATGGTCAGTTTTCTCTTGCAGTCGTCAGCCTGA
ACATAACATCCTTGGGATTACGCTCCCTCAAGGAGATAAGTGATGGAGATGTGATAATTTCAGGAAACAA
AAATTTGTGCTATGCAAATACAATAAACTGGAAAAAACTGTTTGGGACCTCCGGTCAGAAAACCAAAATT
ATAAGCAACAGAGGTGAAAACAGCTGCAAGGCCACAGGCCAGGTCTGCCATGCCTTGTGCTCCCCCGAGG
GCTGCTGGGGCCCGGAGCCCAGGGACTGCGTCTCTTGCCGGAATGTCAGCCGAGGCAGGGAATGCGTGGA
CAAGTGCAACCTTCTGGAGGGTGAGCCAAGGGAGTTTGTGGAGAACTCTGAGTGCATACAGTGCCACCCA
GAGTGCCTGCCTCAGGCCATGAACATCACCTGCACAGGACGGGGACCAGACAACTGTATCCAGTGTGCCC
ACTACATTGACGGCCCCCACTGCGTCAAGACCTGCCCGGCAGGAGTCATGGGAGAAAACAACACCCTGGT
CTGGAAGTACGCAGACGCCGGCCATGTGTGCCACCTGTGCCATCCAAACTGCACCTACGGATGCACTGGG
CCAGGTCTTGAAGGCTGTCCAACGAATGGGCCTAAGATCCCGTCCATCGCCACTGGGATGGTGGGGGCCC
TCCTCTTGCTGCTGGTGGTGGCCCTGGGGATCGGCCTCTTCATGCGAAGGCGCCACATCGTTCGGAAGCG
CACGCTGCGGAGGCTGCTGCAGGAGAGGGAGCTTGTGGAGCCTCTTACACCCAGTGGAGAAGCTCCCAAC
CAAGCTCTCTTGAGGATCTTGAAGGAAACTGAATTCAAAAAGATCAAAGTGCTGGGCTCCGGTGCGTTCG
GCACGGTGTATAAGGGACTCTGGATCCCAGAAGGTGAGAAAGTTAAAATTCCCGTCGCTATCAAGGAATT
AAGAGAAGCAACATCTCCGAAAGCCAACAAGGAAATCCTCGATGAAGCCTACGTGATGGCCAGCGTGGAC
AACCCCCACGTGTGCCGCCTGCTGGGCATCTGCCTCACCTCCACCGTGCAACTCATCACGCAGCTCATGC
CCTTCGGCTGCCTCCTGGACTATGTCCGGGAACACAAAGACAATATTGGCTCCCAGTACCTGCTCAACTG
GTGTGTGCAGATCGCAAAGGGCATGAACTACTTGGAGGACCGTCGCTTGGTGCACCGCGACCTGGCAGCC
AGGAACGTACTGGTGAAAACACCGCAGCATGTCAAGATCACAGATTTTGGGAGGGCCAAACTGCTGGGTG
CGGAAGAGAAAGAATACCATGCAGAAGGAGGCAAAGTGCCTATCAAGTGGATGGCATTGGAATCAATTTT
ACACAGAATCTATACCCACCAGAGTGATGTCTGGAGCTACGGGGTGACCGTTTGGGAGTTGATGACCTTT
GGATCCAAGCCATATGACGGAATCCCTGCCAGCGAGATCTCCTCCATCCTGGAGAAAGGAGAACGCCTCC
CTCAGCCACCCATATGTACCATCGATGTCTACATGATCATGGTCAAGTGCTGGATGATAGACGCAGATAG
TCGCCCAAAGTTCCGTGAGTTGATCATCGAATTCTCCAAAATGGCCCGAGACCCCCAGCGCTACCTTGTC
ATTCAGGGGGATGAAAGAATGCATTTGCCAAGTCCTACAGACTCCAACTTCTACCGTGCCCTGATGGATG
AAGAAGACATGGACGACGTGGTGGATGCCGACGAGTACCTCATCCCACAGCAGGGCTTCTTCAGCAGCCC
CTCCACGTCACGGACTCCCCTCCTGAGCTCTCTGAGTGCAACCAGCAACAATTCCACCGTGGCTTGCATT
GATAGAAATGGGCTGCAAAGCTGTCCCATCAAGGAAGACAGCTTCTTGCAGCGATACAGCTCAGACCCCA
CAGGCGCCTTGACTGAGGACAGCATAGACGACACCTTCCTCCCAGTGCCTGAATACATAAACCAGTCCGT
TCCCAAAAGGCCCGCTGGCTCTGTGCAGAATCCTGTCTATCACAATCAGCCTCTGAACCCCGCGCCCAGC
AGAGACCCACACTACCAGGACCCCCACAGCACTGCAGTGGGCAACCCCGAGTATCTCAACACTGTCCAGC
CCACCTGTGTCAACAGCACATTCGACAGCCCTGCCCACTGGGCCCAGAAAGGCAGCCACCAAATTAGCCT
GGACAACCCTGACTACCAGCAGGACTTCTTTCCCAAGGAAGCCAAGCCAAATGGCATCTTTAAGGGCTCC
ACAGCTGAAAATGCAGAATACCTAAGGGTCGCGCCACAAAGCAGTGAATTTATTGGAGCATGA
